>Addgene plasmid #248834 | P2883 | addgene full sequence | sequence record 495624 | Addgene NGS Result
GACGTCGAAAGAACGCGGCATTAGCAACATTTGCGAAGCGAACGATTTTGCGAACTGCTATTAATTAATT
GGCGCGCCTGTGAAGATCACAAGGTTTTGCATTGAGGATAGTATAGAAGCAAGAATCATTGAATTACAGG
AAAAAAAGGCAAATATGATTCATGCTACAATAAACCAAGATGAAGCTGCCATTAGCAGACTAACGCCAGC
CGATTTACAGTTCTTATTCAATAACTAATATTTTATTCTCTTATTATATATTATTCTCGGAGTTTTTAAG
TGACATCACCCGAAAAGAAGCTAAGTCTTTCTCCTAATTCATATTTAATTATTGTACATGGACATATGCA
TATCATACGTAATGCTCAACCTTAAGCTGCTGCGGAGCTTCCACGAGCACCAGCACCTGAAGCAACTAGA
CTTATTTGCGCTTGAGTTAGTTCTATACTTGGCAGTGGAAGTTTGTCATTATGAGTTGGTGGAGGTAAAA
ATCCAACCTTGTTTAAAAATGCAATATATATACCAACCTCTTCTGGAGTAACACCTATTCCATTAGACCA
ATCAACACCTGTCCATGCGGTGTCTTTCTTTAAAGATGCCACGGCGTTCCTATCGTCTAGTTCCGGAGCT
TTGGTACTTTCAGGTAAGTTGTCTAAGACCATGTGTAGCAAAGGATACAACGCATTTTCTTCATTCCTGT
CAATAACAGACGCCTCCAATGATTTCTTCCATTTAGAATAGCTTTCGATTTCGACATCGTAACCATAATC
GTGTAAAGTATACAAGTAGTCTTTGAATAATATTCTTGGGTGACCCGTTACTTGAGCAACGGCCAATTCA
TTTTCTTTGGGAGGATTCAAAGACGTAGCAACAACAACACGAGCAACATGATCTACTGGAACCATATTCA
CGGAATTTTCGATGTCTGGAATCTTACCTAATTGGACTGAACCTTTCAAAAATCTCAATAAGAAATCATC
TGTGTTTGAAGAACCATTGGCAGAGGCACCTGTTACGTAACCTGGTCTGACAATACACCCACGTAGGCCC
CTTTCACCTGCACGTCTAATGATGTACTCAGCAGCCCATTTGGACTGACCATATCCACCAGTGAGCCCGC
TTGCAGAGTTCATTAAATCGTCTGATTCTAAAATGCCTGGCTTCCCTTCGCTAACAAGTTTATCTGACAA
ATTAAAGTAGTATTCAGTGTCAAGAGTAGAAGTGGAGGAAACAAAGTCAAAGAACTTTGGCTTGCCGACG
GCGGCTAAGCTCATAACATTGATAGTTGAAATAACATTTGGATCTCTCAATTTGGCGTATGGATAAACCC
AGTGAACTAACGCACCATTATGGATAATTATATCAACTGTGTTTGCCAAATCCATCCACTTCTCATCTGA
AAGACCAAATTGGCTTTTAGATAAATCGCCTAATACAACTTTAATATTTGAGGCAAATTTTTCGTTCCAA
GTACCATAGGTGATACCTGCCTTTTGTAATCTTGCAAATGCAGCTTCTTCATCCTTGGCCCTGACGTGGG
CAAACACTTTGAAACTGTAGTTCTTTGGAGAACGTCCTAACAAATCTGCAAGGATGTAGGAGCCCAGAAA
TCCTGTGACACCAGTAACAAACACATTAATTGTTGTTTTTCCTTCGGCACTATTAGGTTCAACAAAATAT
TCACGAGAGGGGTACGAACTTGGTAGCGTCTCAACCAATTTCTTGGCGTCTTCCGCATAATTTGCAGTGA
CATTTTCGACGACCTCACCTTGAGATGATCCACCCGATGATTTAATTCTGTCAATTTCCGCGGCAAAGGC
CTTTATCGTTGGATACTTGAAAATTGTGCCCAATGGTAAATCAACTTGCAGCTTTTTCTTTAAGGTAAAA
ATCATTTTGGTAGCCAAGATAGAATGACCACCTAAATCGAAAAACGAATCATCTGGTGATACAGATGCTG
GCTTGGTAGGTAATATACTTAACCATAAGTCTCTAACCTCGCGCTCAACATTGGTAAACTGAGAGTCGTC
AGTTTCAGAAACTGTATTTTCAGCTACCAAATTTAATTGCTTGGGAGTTGGGAATTGAAGTTTAGGCTTA
TCAACTTTACCATTTGGATTCAATGGTAGTTTATCCATAACCACAATCAAGGAAGGCATAGCATAGCTAG
CCAATCTTTTCTTTAAGAAAGTCCTGATGTCCTTGGATAAAAGATGGTAACCGATTAAGCCCTTAACTAT
AGGGTCAGTTTCAACCTCCTTTGGAACATCACTTTGGAACTTAGACAAGTCATCTGGCTTGTCAAATCTT
GGGACCATAAATGTGATCAATGTTGGCTCATTGTCGGCATTTTTGCGAACTAAAGTAATGTTTTCTCTTA
CCAATGGATGTTGGGAAATGTGCGTATCTATTTCTCCTAATTCGATTCTGAACCCACGAATTTTAACTTG
ATCATCAGCCCTACCGCAACATTCACAGTCACCGTTTGGTAGATAACGACCTAAATCACCCGTTCTGTAC
AATCTATCTCTTGGACCTAACCAGAATTGTCTCCAAGGTTCACCATTATCCTTATCCAAATAATTCCAGT
GATCTTTTTCAACAAACCAGTTGTTCACAAATTTTTCTTTATTCAATTCTGGTAATCCTCTATAACCTTC
GGCCAAACCACCTGCACGAACATAAATCTCACCTATTTCGCCAATACCACATATTTGAGTACGGTCGTTC
CTGTTAACAACTAATAGCTGAACGTTCAACATACCTTTACCAGCAGGCATGACATCTTTCAATTTTTTCA
AAAAGTTTGGATCGTCATTTTTTGATTTAACTTCGAAATAAGAAACTGCACGCTGTGTTTCAGTAGTACC
GTACATATTAACAATACGGCAATTTTCTGCCAAGGTTTGTAACCTCAGACAATCACGTTTTGTTAAAATG
TCACCCACAAAGAACGCATGATGTAACTTAGGGAATGGTGTAGTAGCTTGGGCAGTAAGTAATTGACCCA
TGGCAGGTGTTAAATGGGTAACTGTGCAACCATACTTACTCATCCATTCCGCTAAACGGCCCGGTGTACC
AATATCATCTTGAGTAGGGACATACAATTGGGCACCTAAAAATAATGGTGTAAACATATCTCTTTGAATT
GGATCATGTGCAATACCGCTCAGCATTGTGAATTTATCATTTTCTGTTAAGTTGAACCTTTTGGACATCC
AATTGAAATAATAAGCCAAGGAAAAATGTCTACCAAGAACACCCTTAGGAATACCTTCGGAACCAGATGT
GAAAGATAGGGTTGGGTTGGAATCTGGTCCAACTACAACACCTGTTCTGGTGTCTTTGTAGTGATCGTAT
GGAGCCAAAACATCCTCGCCATTGTCCAATTTGCCACCTTCAATAGTACCATTTTCTTGAATAGCGATGG
AATTGATTCTTGAAACAATCTCCAATTCATCATTGATGTAATCTTCTACTAATTGATCCAATTGTCCAGC
AGCTCTAATAACAATCAACCCACGTGGTTTAGCAACACCTAAGTAAATGGTTTGTCTGGCTGGGGGATAT
GCAGGGTCGATAACTGAAAAGGTTGCGCCAGCTTTCAAGACACCCATCACACATACCATCAAATCCACAC
CCCTAGAAGAATAGATCATCACTACATCACCTCTTTTGATACCTGTTTTAATCAAATAATGGGCAACTAT
GTTAGAAGTGCGGTTGATGTCGCGATAAGTGAAAGAACGGGACTTGTCGGAATTTAGTGTTGGAGTCTCC
ACAACACAGGTTCTCTCTGGGAAGGCTTCAGCATTGTCCTGGAAAATGTCGTGAATACACCCCACGAAAT
CGCACCAGCCCAAGTTCTTAGTTGGATCAGGTAAACTATCCTTGGATGATGCGGTGATCAGAGAGATTTT
AGTTATGCAATTGGATGGATCGCTTAGCGCAGCAGTCAAATATTGAGTAAATTGGTCCGCAACAATGGTT
ACTCTTTCATTCGAATACAGTAAGCTGTTATAAATTAAGTTCAAAACATGCGCATTATTACTGGTATCCA
AATTCAAAGCAAAGTCCACTAAATGATGCTTGAACTCGTCTAATTTGAAATCTTGGTTTTCCAAAAAGGC
CAAACGGAACAACTGAGGGGTCCTTTCCAAGTCTTGGCAACTTTGAATTTTTTCAGCTAGCTCGTCAAAG
GAAAAATTGGCCTCAATAGAATTGAGCTTGTTCAACTCATTGTTAATTGTAGAATACAGCTCATTAAATG
ACCACGTTGGTTGAATATTGAATCTTAAGATTTTGTTATTCGCAATATAAAGAACAATATCATCGTCACC
AGTTACTCTATATATCAATGCAGCCCATACACTCAAAGCGACAGCGTATTTGTTAGAAAAACTATCATGA
GGCACATCGAGCTGAGGTAGCTGTAACGAATATGTAGCTTGTTTCGTATAAGGTTCTTGTTGTGGGCGTA
AAAAGTCATGTGGTAACACTGAAAGAGTTGGATTATCCAACTTCTCTATCCAGACCTTTTCGTTAGTCAT
TAGTGAGTAACTCTGTGATATGTCTCTATAATTAGCAGTTTTTCACTGAAATTCCAGGAAAGGTAATAAA
CTCAGATTTTTTTTTATACTATTGGCTGCTTGTTACTTATATATCTTGAACTTCTCCCAGCGGGTCTTCA
AATACATTTGGGCGATGTTCATGTTCATTAGGCAGGTATTTCGACATTGAGTCACACGCGAAAAACCGCC
GGAATTTTTTATGTAATTGCAAGTGCAATTCCGCTGGCAAAACTATTGAAGAGTTTTCCTCGCTAAAACT
GTGCGATGCCTCTCGATCGGATGTGCTGCAAGGCGATTAAGTTGGGTAACGCCAGGGTTTTCCCAGTCAC
GACGTTGTAAAACGACGGCCAGTGAATTGTAATACGACTCACTATAGGGCGAATTGGAGAAACAGAATAA
TATATAAACCTGTATAATATAACCTTGAAGACTATATTTCTTTTCGCGGCCGCCTATAGGGCGAATTGGA
GCTCCACCGCGGTGGCGGCCGCTCTAGAGAAGCGGGTAAGCTGCCACAGCAATTAATGCACAACATTTAA
CCTACATTCTTCCTTATCGGATCGTCAAAACCCTTAAAAAGATATGCCTCACCCTAACATATTTTCCAAT
TAACCCTCAATATTTCTCTGTCACCCGGCCTCTATTTTCCATTTTCTTCTTTACCCGCCACGCGTTTTTT
TCTTTCAAATTTTTTTCTTCCTTCTTCTTTTTCTTCCACGTCCTCTTGCATAAATAAATAAACCGTTTTG
AAACCAAACTCGCCTCTCTCTCTCCTTTTTGAAATATTTTTGGGTTTGTTTGATCCTTTCCTTCCCAATC
TCTCTTGTTTAATATATATTCATTTATATCACGCTCTCTTTTTATCTTCCTTTTTTTCCTCTCTCTTGTA
TTCTTCCTTCCCCTTTCTACTCAAACCAAGAAGAAAAAGAAAAGGTCAATCTTTGTTAAAGAATAGGATC
TTCTACTACATCAGCTTTTAGATTTTTCACGCTTACTGCTTTTTTCTTCCCAAGATCGAAAATTTACTGA
ATTAACAACTAGTATGGCAGATCATTCGAGCAGCTCATCTTCGCTGCAGAAGAAGCCAATTAATACTATC
GAGCATAAAGACACTTTGGGCAATGATCGGGATCACAAGGAAGCCTTGAACAGTGATAATGATAATACTT
CTGGATTGAAAATCAATGGTGTCCCCATCGAGGACGCTAGAGAGGAAGTGCTCTTACCAGGTTTCTTGTC
GAAGCAATATTACAAATTGTACGGTTTATGTTTTGTAACATATCTGTGTGCTACTATGCAAGGTTATGAT
GGGGCTTTAATGGGTTCTATCTATACCGAAAATGAATATTTGAAATACTACCATTTGGATATTAACTCAT
CCTCTGGTACTGGTCTAGTGTTCTCTATTTTCAACGTTGGTCAAATTTGCGGTGCATTCTTTGTTCCTCT
TATGGATTGGAAAGGTAGAAAACCTGCTATTTTAATTGGGTGTCTGGGTGTTGTTATTGGTGCTATTATT
TCGTCTTTAACAACAACAAAGAGTGCATTAATTGGTGGTAGATGGTTCTTGGCCTTTTTCGCTACAATCG
CTAATTCAGCAGCTCCAACATACTGTGCAGAAGTGGCTCCAGCTCACTTAAGAGGTAAGGTTGCAGGTCT
TTATAACACCCTTTGGTCTGTCGGTTCCATTGTTGCTGCCTTTACCACTTACGGTACTAACAAAAACTTC
CCTAACTCCTCCAAGGCTTTTAAGATTCCATTATACTTACAAATGATGTTCCCAGGTCTTGTGTGTATAT
TTGGTTGGTTAATCCCAGAATCTCCAAGATGGTTGGTTGGTGTTGGCCGTGAGGAAGAAGCTCGTGAATT
TATTATCAAATACCACTTAAATGGCGATAGAACTCATCCATTATTGGATATGGAGATGGCAGAAATAATA
GAATCTTTCCATGGTACAGATTTATCAAACCCACTAGAAATGTTAGATGTAAGGAGCTTATTCAGAACGA
GATCGGATAGGTACAGAGCAATGTTGGTTATACTTATGGCTTGGTTCGGTCAATTTTCCGGTAACAATGT
GTGTTCGTACTATTTGCCTACCATGTTGAGAAATGTTGGTATGAAGAGTGTCTCATTGAATGTGTTAATG
AATGGTGTTTATTCCATCGTCTCTTGGATTTCTTCAATTTGCGGTGCATTCTTTATTGATAAGATTGGTA
GAAGGGAAGGTTTCCTTGGTTCTATCTCAGGTGCTGCATTAGCATTGACAGGTCTATCTATCTGTACTGC
TCGTTATGAGAAGACTAAGAAGAAGAGTGCTTCCAATGGTGCATTGGTGTTCATTTATCTCTTTGGTGCT
ATCTTTTCTTTTGCTTTCACTCCAATGCAATCCATGTACTCAACAGAAGTGTCTACAAACTTGACGAGAT
CCAAGGCCCAACTCCTCAACATGTTGGTTTCTGGTGTTGCCCAATTTGTTAATCAATTTGCTACTCCAAA
GGCAATGAAGAATATCAAATATTGGTTCTATGTGTTCTACGTTTTCTTCGATATTTTCGAATTTATTGTT
ATCTACTTCTTCTTCGTTGAAACTAAGGGTAGATCCTTAGAAGAATTAGAAGTTGTCTTTGAAGCTCCAA
ACCCAAGAAAGGCATCCGTTGATCAAGCATTCTTGGCTCAAGTCAGGGCAACTTTGGTCCAACGAAATGA
CGTTAGAGTTGCAAATGCTCAAAATTTGAAAGAGCAAGAGCCTCTAAAGAGCGATGCTGATCATGTCGAA
AAGCTATCAGAGGCAGAATCTGTTAAGCTTGGTGGATCCGAATTCTAAGATATCTAGCTCGAGACAGGCC
CCTTTTCCTTTGTCTATATCATGTAATTAGTTATGTCACGCTTACATTCACGCCCTCCTCCCACATCCGC
TCTAACCGAAAAGGAAGGAGTTAGACAACCTGAAGTCTAGGTCCCTATTTATTTTTTTTAATAGTTATGT
TAGTATTAAGAACGTTATTTATATTTCAAATTTTTCTTTTTTTTCTGTACAAACGCGTGTACGCATGTAA
CATTATACTGAAAACCTTGCTTGAGAAGGTTTTGGGACGCTCGAAGGCTTTAATTTGCAAGGTTCGCAGT
TTACACTCTCATCGTCGCTCTCATCATCGCTTCCGTTGTTGTTTTCCTTAGTAGCGTCTGCTTGGTACCC
AGCTTCGGCCGTATTTACAGATAACGATGTCGTTATTATATATATATATATATATTGTCACTTGTACCCA
GCTTTTGTTCCCTTTAGTGAGGGTTAATTTCGAGCTTGGCGTAATCATGGTCATAGCTGTTTCCTGTGTG
AAATTGTTATCCGCTCACAACAGCTGAGAAGCGGTCAGCAAGAAGAAAATCGAATAATCAGTTTCAATGA
ATATAGACGTAACAAAGGCACAAAAAAGAAAACAAGTAGATATGTCATACATATATATATATTTCAGGCA
GCAAGTGACCATCAACCAGGAAGTGTGAAATAGCAAAGAACTGTTTACTTCTTCAGACTTAGAAAGCTCT
TCCCATAGGAGAAAGCAACTGCTTTCCTTTGTAGTAATTGATTGTCTTTTCAGCCCTTGACGCAACACCG
TCCGCTGTGAAATCGAACAATTTGTAAATTTCAGGCGCGCCATCCTGCAGGCATTAATGAATCGGCCAAC
GCGCGGGGAGAGGCGGTTTGCGTATTGGGCGCTCTTCCGCTTCCTCGCTCACTGACTCGCTGCGCTCGGT
CGTTCGGCTGCGGCGAGCGGTATCAGCTCACTCAAAGGCGGTAATACGGTTATCCACAGAATCAGGGGAT
AACGCAGGAAAGAACATGTGAGCAAAAGGCCAGCAAAAGGCCAGGAACCGTAAAAAGGCCGCGTTGCTGG
CGTTTTTCCATAGGCTCCGCCCCCCTGACGAGCATCACAAAAATCGACGCTCAAGTCAGAGGTGGCGAAA
CCCGACAGGACTATAAAGATACCAGGCGTTTCCCCCTGGAAGCTCCCTCGTGCGCTCTCCTGTTCCGACC
CTGCCGCTTACCGGATACCTGTCCGCCTTTCTCCCTTCGGGAAGCGTGGCGCTTTCTCATAGCTCACGCT
GTAGGTATCTCAGTTCGGTGTAGGTCGTTCGCTCCAAGCTGGGCTGTGTGCACGAACCCCCCGTTCAGCC
CGACCGCTGCGCCTTATCCGGTAACTATCGTCTTGAGTCCAACCCGGTAAGACACGACTTATCGCCACTG
GCAGCAGCCACTGGTAACAGGATTAGCAGAGCGAGGTATGTAGGCGGTGCTACAGAGTTCTTGAAGTGGT
GGCCTAACTACGGCTACACTAGAAGAACAGTATTTGGTATCTGCGCTCTGCTGAAGCCAGTTACCTTCGG
AAAAAGAGTTGGTAGCTCTTGATCCGGCAAACAAACCACCGCTGGTAGCGGTGGTTTTTTTGTTTGCAAG
CAGCAGATTACGCGCAGAAAAAAAGGATCTCAAGAAGATCCTTTGATCTTTTGTTTAAACCTACGGGGTC
TGACGCTCAGTGGAACGAAAACTCACGTTAAGGGATTTTGGTCATGAGATTATCAAAAAGGATCTTCACC
TAGATCCTTTTAAATTAAAAATGAAGTTTTAAATCAATCTAAAGTATATATGAGTAAACTTGGTCTGACA
GTTACCAATGCTTAATCAGTGAGGCACCTATCTCAGCGATCTGTCTATTTCGTTCATCCATAGTTGCCTG
ACTCCCCGTCGTGTAGATAACTACGATACGGGAGGGCTTACCATCTGGCCCCAGTGCTGCAATGATACCG
CGAGACCCACGCTCACCGGCTCCAGATTTATCAGCAATAAACCAGCCAGCCGGAAGGGCCGAGCGCAGAA
GTGGTCCTGCAACTTTATCCGCCTCCATCCAGTCTATTAATTGTTGCCGGGAAGCTAGAGTAAGTAGTTC
GCCAGTTAATAGTTTGCGCAACGTTGTTGCCATTGCTACAGGCATCGTGGTGTCACGCTCGTCGTTTGGT
ATGGCTTCATTCAGCTCCGGTTCCCAACGATCAAGGCGAGTTACATGATCCCCCATGTTGTGCAAAAAAG
CGGTTAGCTCCTTCGGTCCTCCGATGGTTGTCAGAAGTAAGTTGGCCGCAGTGTTATCACTCATGGTTAT
GGCAGCACTGCATAATTCTCTTACTGTCATGCCATCCGTAAGATGCTTTTCTGTGACTGGTGAGTACTCA
ACCAAGTCATTCTGAGAATAGTGTATGCGGCGACCGAGTTGCTCTTGCCCGGCGTCAATACGGGATAATA
CCGCGCCACATAGCAGAACTTTAAAAGTGCTCATCATTGGAAAACGTTCTTCGGGGCGAAAACTCTCAAG
GATCTTACCGCTGTTGAGATCCAGTTCGATGTAACCCACTCGTGCACCCAACTGATCTTCAGCATCTTTT
ACTTTCACCAGCGTTTCTGGGTGAGCAAAAACAGGAAGGCAAAATGCCGCAAAAAAGGGAATAAGGGCGA
CACGGAAATGTTGAATACTCATACTCTTCCTTTTTCAATATTATTGAAGCATTTATCAGGGTTATTGTCT
CATGAGCGGATACATATTTGAATGTATTTAGAAAAATAAACAAATAGGGGTTCCGCGCACATTTCCCCGA
AAAGTGCCACCT
Features (pLannotate 1.2.2; 16 found; start..end, strand, type, name):
     77..235     +  CDS            RAD16 (fragment): RAD16_YEAST - Experimental evidence at protein level: Swiss-Prot protein existence level 1. Component of the global genome repair (GGR) complex which promotes global genome nucleotide excision repair (GG-NER) which removes DNA damage from nontranscribing DNA. Involved in differential repair of DNA after UV damage. Will repair preferentially the MAT-alpha locus compared with the HML-alpha locus. From Saccharomyces cerevisiae (strain ATCC 204508 / S288c) (Baker's yeast).
    375..4550    -  CDS            LYS2: LYS2_YEAST - Experimental evidence at protein level: Swiss-Prot protein existence level 1. Catalyzes the activation of alpha-aminoadipate by ATP- dependent adenylation and the reduction of activated alpha-aminoadipate by NADPH. The activated alpha-aminoadipate is bound to the phosphopantheinyl group of the enzyme itself before it is reduced to (S)-2-amino-6-oxohexanoate. From Saccharomyces cerevisiae (strain ATCC 204508 / S288c) (Baker's yeast).
   4551..4790    -  promoter       LYS2 promoter: S. cerevisiae LYS2
   4849..4927    -  CDS            lacZα (fragment): LacZα fragment of β-galactosidase; lacZ fragment
   4930..4948    +  promoter       T7 promoter: promoter for bacteriophage T7 RNA polymerase
   5039..5068    +  misc_feature   MCS (fragment): pBluescript multiple cloning site
   5614..7374    +  CDS            LAC12: LACP_KLULA - Protein inferred from homology: Swiss-Prot protein existence level 3. LAC12 mediates the transport of lactose and it would appear that the permease works in part by a proton symport mechanism. From Kluyveromyces lactis (strain ATCC 8585 / CBS 2359 / DSM 70799 / NBRC 1267 / NRRL Y-1140 / WM37) (Yeast) (Candida sphaerica).
   7439..7688    +  terminator     CYC1 terminator: S. cerevisiae CYC1; transcription terminator for CYC1
   7810..7827    -  promoter       LEU2 promoter (fragment): S. cerevisiae LEU2
   7851..7869    -  promoter       T3 promoter: promoter for bacteriophage T3 RNA polymerase
   7914..7930    -  protein_bind   lac operator: The lac repressor binds to the lac operator to inhibit transcription in E. coli. This inhibition can be relieved by adding lactose or isopropyl-β-D-thiogalactopyranoside (IPTG). lac repressor encoded by lacI
   7934..8224    -  CDS            YBW6_YEAST (fragment): Protein uncertain: Swiss-Prot protein existence level 5. From Saccharomyces cerevisiae (strain ATCC 204508 / S288c) (Baker's yeast).
   8241..8292    -  CDS            lacI (fragment): lac repressor; lacI; The lac repressor binds to the lac operator to inhibit transcription in E. coli. This inhibition can be relieved by adding lactose or isopropyl-β-D-thiogalactopyranoside (IPTG).
   8475..9063    -  rep_origin     ori: high-copy-number ColE1/pMB1/pBR322/pUC origin of replication
   9242..10102   -  CDS            AmpR: β-lactamase; bla; confers resistance to ampicillin, carbenicillin, and related antibiotics
  10103..10207   -  promoter       AmpR promoter: bla
