[The description below was written by a language model from this plasmid's Addgene catalogue record and pLannotate feature annotations shown in this document.]
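Description:
P2883 is a yeast expression plasmid built on the pRG207 backbone and designed to give Saccharomyces cerevisiae the ability to import IPTG by expressing the Lac12 permease. The 10.2 kb sequence carries a ColE1/pUC-type origin and an ampicillin resistance gene with its bla promoter for propagation in E. coli. The catalogue lists the plasmid as low copy, even though the origin is annotated as a high-copy type. Selection in yeast relies on a complete LYS2 gene under its own promoter, which restores lysine prototrophy in lys2 strains. No yeast replication origin (2μ or CEN/ARS) appears in the feature table. Short fragments of the yeast genes RAD16 and YBW6 flank the LYS2 and cloning regions, which would be consistent with homology arms for chromosomal integration near the LYS2 locus, though the record does not state this explicitly.

The payload is a single expression cassette, assembled by Gibson cloning into a pBluescript-derived polylinker region bordered by T7 and T3 promoters and lacZα and lac operator remnants. According to the catalogue, the constitutive ACT1 promoter drives the LAC12 coding sequence. This promoter is not annotated in the feature table but would fit the unannotated stretch upstream of the ORF. Transcription ends at the CYC1 terminator. The catalogue gives the insert species as S. cerevisiae, whereas the annotation matches the coding sequence to the Kluyveromyces lactis lactose permease, a probable proton symporter. Budding yeast lacks an efficient uptake route for lactose analogues, so constitutive Lac12 expression is typically used to make LacI-based, IPTG-inducible synthetic gene circuits more responsive.
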