Addgene plasmid #248834: P2883
Purpose: Lac12 for IPTG import
Depositing lab: Joerg Stelling. Depositing organization: ETH Zurich (Swiss Federal Institute of Technology).
Backbone
  Vector backbone: pRG207
  Vector type: Yeast Expression
  Selectable markers: LYS2
Growth in bacteria
  Bacterial resistance: Ampicillin, 100 μg/mL
  Growth temperature: 37°C
  Growth strain: DH5alpha
  Copy number: Low Copy
Gene/Insert
  Gene/Insert name: Lac12 (alt name: PACT1_Lac12_tCyc1)
  Species: S. cerevisiae (budding yeast)
  Promoter: pACT1
  Cloning method: Gibson Cloning
  Sequencing primers: 5′ M13f; 3′ M13r
Terms and licenses: Academic/Nonprofit Terms; Industry Terms: Not Available to Industry
How to cite: P2883 was a gift from Joerg Stelling (Addgene plasmid # 248834 ; http://n2t.net/addgene:248834 ; RRID:Addgene_248834)
